>Addgene plasmid #194143 | pLenti6MQBI163 GLUT8 | addgene full sequence | sequence record 380728 | Addgene NGS Result
GTGAACGGATCTCGACGGTATCGATAAGCTTGGGAGTTCCGCGTTACATAACTTACGGTAAATGGCCCGC
CTGGCTGACCGCCCAACGACCCCCGCCCATTGACGTCAATAATGACGTATGTTCCCATAGTAACGCCAAT
AGGGACTTTCCATTGACGTCAATGGGTGGAGTATTTACGGTAAACTGCCCACTTGGCAGTACATCAAGTG
TATCATATGCCAAGTACGCCCCCTATTGACGTCAATGACGGTAAATGGCCCGCCTGGCATTATGCCCAGT
ACATGACCTTATGGGACTTTCCTACTTGGCAGTACATCTACGTATTAGTCATCGCTATTACCATGGTGAT
GCGGTTTTGGCAGTACATCAATGGGCGTGGATAGCGGTTTGACTCACGGGGATTTCCAAGTCTCCACCCC
ATTGACGTCAATGGGAGTTTGTTTTGGCACCAAAATCAACGGGACTTTCCAAAATGTCGTAACAACTCCG
CCCCATTGACGCAAATGGGCGGTAGGCGTGTACGGTGGGAGGTCTATATAAGCAGAGCTCGTTTAGTGAA
CCGTCAGATCGCCTGGAGACGCCATCCACGCTGTTTTGACCTCCATAGAAGACACCGACTCTAGTAGCGC
AGAGGCTTGGGGCAGCCGAGCGGCAGCCAGGCCCCGGCCCGGGCCTCGGTTCCAGAAGGGAGAGGAGCCC
GCCAAGGCGCGCAAGAGAGCGGGCTGCCTCGCAGTCCGAGCCGGAGAGGGAGCGCGAGCCGCGCCGGCCC
CGGACGGCCTCCGAAACCATGGATTACAAAGACGATGACGACAAGGAATTCTGCAGATATCCAATGACGC
CCGAGGACCCGCGCTTCCTGCTGACTCAGCACAGGCGCCAGGAGGCCATGGCCGCCCTGCGGTTCCTGTG
GGGCTCCGAGCAGGGCTGGGAAGACCCCCCCATCGGGGCTGAGCAGAGCTTTCACCTGGCCCTGCCGCGG
CAGCCCGGCATCTACAAGCCCTTCATCATCGGCGTCTCCCTGATGGCCTTCCAGCAGCTGTCGGGGGTCA
ACGCCGTCATGTTCTATGCAGAGACCATCTTTGAAGAGGCCAAGTTCAAGGACAGCAGCCTGGCCTCGGT
CGTCGTGGGTGTCATCCAGGTGCTGTTCACAGCTGTGGCGGCTCTCATCATGGACAGAGCAGGGCGGAGG
CTGCTCCTGGTCTTGTCAGGTGTGGTCATGGTGTTCAGCACGAGTGCCTTCGGCGCCTACTTCAAGCTGA
CCCAGGGTGGCCCTGGCAACTCCTCGCACGTGGCCATCTCGGCGCCTGTCTCTGCACAGCCTGTTGATGC
CAGCGTGGGGCTGGCCTGGCTGGCCGTGGGCAGCATGTGCCTCTTCATCGCCGGCTTTGCGGTGGGCTGG
GGGCCCATCCCCTGGCTCCTCATGTCAGAGATCTTCCCTCTGCATGTCAAGGGCGTGGCGACAGGCATCT
GCGTCCTCACCAACTGGCTCATGGCCTTTCTCGTGACCAAGGAGTTCAGCAGCCTCATGGAGGTCCTCAG
GCCCTATGGAGCCTTCTGGCTTGCCTCCGCTTTCTGCATCTTCAGTGTCCTTTTCACTTTGTTCTGTGTC
CCTGAAACTAAAGGAAAGACTCTGGAACAAATCACAGCCCATTTTGAGGGGCGATGACTCGAGTCTAGAG
GGCCCACCGGTTAGTAATGAGTTTGGAATTAATTCTGTGGAATGTGTGTCAGTTAGGGTGTGGAAAGTCC
CCAGGCTCCCCAGCAGGCAGAAGTATGCAAAGCATGCATCTCAATTAGTCAGCAACCAGGTGTGGAAAGT
CCCCAGGCTCCCCAGCAGGCAGAAGTATGCAAAGCATGCATCTCAATTAGTCAGCAACCATAGTCCCGCC
CCTAACTCCGCCCATCCCGCCCCTAACTCCGCCCAGTTCCGCCCATTCTCCGCCCCATGGCTGACTAATT
TTTTTTATTTATGCAGAGGCCGAGGCCGCCTCTGCCTCTGAGCTATTCCAGAAGTAGTGAGGAGGCTTTT
TTGGAGGCCTAGGCTTTTGCAAAAAGCTCCCGGGAGCTTGTATATCCATTTTCGGATCTGATCAGCACGT
GTTGACAATTAATCATCGGCATAGTATATCGGCATAGTATAATACGACAAGGTGAGGAACTAAACCATGG
CCAAGCCTTTGTCTCAAGAAGAATCCACCCTCATTGAAAGAGCAACGGCTACAATCAACAGCATCCCCAT
CTCTGAAGACTACAGCGTCGCCAGCGCAGCTCTCTCTAGCGACGGCCGCATCTTCACTGGTGTCAATGTA
TATCATTTTACTGGGGGACCTTGTGCAGAACTCGTGGTGCTGGGCACTGCTGCTGCTGCGGCAGCTGGCA
ACCTGACTTGTATCGTCGCGATCGGAAATGAGAACAGGGGCATCTTGAGCCCCTGCGGACGGTGCCGACA
GGTGCTTCTCGATCTGCATCCTGGGATCAAAGCCATAGTGAAGGACAGTGATGGACAGCCGACGGCAGTT
GGGATTCGTGAATTGCTGCCCTCTGGTTATGTGTGGGAGGGCTAAGCACAATTCGAGCTCGGTACCTTTA
AGACCAATGACTTACAAGGCAGCTGTAGATCTTAGCCACTTTTTAAAAGAAAAGGGGGGACTGGAAGGGC
TAATTCACTCCCAACGAAGACAAGATCTGCTTTTTGCTTGTACTGGGTCTCTCTGGTTAGACCAGATCTG
AGCCTGGGAGCTCTCTGGCTAACTAGGGAACCCACTGCTTAAGCCTCAATAAAGCTTGCCTTGAGTGCTT
CAAGTAGTGTGTGCCCGTCTGTTGTGTGACTCTGGTAACTAGAGATCCCTCAGACCCTTTTAGTCAGTGT
GGAAAATCTCTAGCAGTAGTAGTTCATGTCATCTTATTATTCAGTATTTATAACTTGCAAAGAAATGAAT
ATCAGAGAGTGAGAGGAACTTGTTTATTGCAGCTTATAATGGTTACAAATAAAGCAATAGCATCACAAAT
TTCACAAATAAAGCATTTTTTTCACTGCATTCTAGTTGTGGTTTGTCCAAACTCATCAATGTATCTTATC
ATGTCTGGCTCTAGCTATCCCGCCCCTAACTCCGCCCATCCCGCCCCTAACTCCGCCCAGTTCCGCCCAT
TCTCCGCCCCATGGCTGACTAATTTTTTTTATTTATGCAGAGGCCGAGGCCGCCTCGGCCTCTGAGCTAT
TCCAGAAGTAGTGAGGAGGCTTTTTTGGAGGCCTAGGGACGTACCCAATTCGCCCTATAGTGAGTCGTAT
TACGCGCGCTCACTGGCCGTCGTTTTACAACGTCGTGACTGGGAAAACCCTGGCGTTACCCAACTTAATC
GCCTTGCAGCACATCCCCCTTTCGCCAGCTGGCGTAATAGCGAAGAGGCCCGCACCGATCGCCCTTCCCA
ACAGTTGCGCAGCCTGAATGGCGAATGGG
[124 nt withheld, positions 3460-3583]
C
[91 nt withheld, positions 3585-3675]
A
[49 nt withheld, positions 3677-3725]
CCTTTGACGTTGGAGTCCACGTTCTTT
[37 nt withheld, positions 3753-3789]
ACCCTATCTCGGTCTATTCTTTTGATTTATAAGGGATTTTGCCGATTTCGGCCTATTGGTTAAAAAATGA
GCTGATTTAACAAAAATTTAACGCGAATTTTAACAAAATATTAACGCTTACAATTTAGGTGGCACTTTTC
GGGGAAATGTGCGCGGAACCCCTATTTGTTTATTTTTCTAAATACATTCAAATATGTATCCGCTCATGAG
ACAATAACCCTGATAAATGCTTCAATAATATTGAAAAAGGAAGAGTATGAGTATTCAACATTTCCGTGTC
GCCCTTATTCCCTTTTTTGCGGCATTTTGCCTTCCTGTTTTTGCTCACCCAGAAACGCTGGTGAAAGTAA
AAGATGCTGAAGATCAGTTGGGTGCACGAGTGGGTTACATCGAACTGGATCTCAACAGCGGTAAGATCCT
TGAGAGTTTTCGCCCCGAAGAACGTTTTCCAATGATGAGCACTTTTAAAGTTCTGCTATGTGGCGCGGTA
TTATCCCGTATTGACGCCGGGCAAGAGCAACTCGGTCGCCGCATACACTATTCTCAGAATGACTTGGTTG
AGTACTCACCAGTCACAGAAAAGCATCTTACGGATGGCATGACAGTAAGAGAATTATGCAGTGCTGCCAT
AACCATGAGTGATAACACTGCGGCCAACTTACTTCTGACAACGATCGGAGGACCGAAGGAGCTAACCGCT
TTTTTGCACAACATGGGGGATCATGTAACTCGCCTTGATCGTTGGGAACCGGAGCTGAATGAAGCCATAC
CAAACGACGAGCGTGACACCACGATGCCTGTAGCAATGGCAACAACGTTGCGCAAACTATTAACTGGCGA
ACTACTTACTCTAGCTTCCCGGCAACAATTAATAGACTGGATGGAGGCGGATAAAGTTGCAGGACCACTT
CTGCGCTCGGCCCTTCCGGCTGGCTGGTTTATTGCTGATAAATCTGGAGCCGGTGAGCGTGGGTCTCGCG
GTATCATTGCAGCACTGGGGCCAGATGGTAAGCCCTCCCGTATCGTAGTTATCTACACGACGGGGAGTCA
GGCAACTATGGATGAACGAAATAGACAGATCGCTGAGATAGGTGCCTCACTGATTAAGCATTGGTAACTG
TCAGACCAAGTTTACTCATATATACTTTAGATTGATTTAAAACTTCATTTTTAATTTAAAAGGATCTAGG
TGAAGATCCTTTTTGATAATCTCATGACCAAAATCCCTTAACGTGAGTTTTCGTTCCACTGAGCGTCAGA
CCCCGTAGAAAAGATCAAAGGATCTTCTTGAGATCCTTTTTTTCTGCGCGTAATCTGCTGCTTGCAAACA
AAAAAACCACCGCTACCAGCGGTGGTTTGTTTGCCGGATCAAGAGCTACCAACTCTTTTTCCGAAGGTAA
CTGGCTTCAGCAGAGCGCAGATACCAAATACTGTTCTTCTAGTGTAGCCGTAGTTAGGCCACCACTTCAA
GAACTCTGTAGCACCGCCTACATACCTCGCTCTGCTAATCCTGTTACCAGTGGCTGCTGCCAGTGGCGAT
AAGTCGTGTCTTACCGGGTTGGACTCAAGACGATAGTTACCGGATAAGGCGCAGCGGTCGGGCTGAACGG
GGGGTTCGTGCACACAGCCCAGCTTGGAGCGAACGACCTACACCGAACTGAGATACCTACAGCGTGAGCT
ATGAGAAAGCGCCACGCTTCCCGAAGGGAGAAAGGCGGACAGGTATCCGGTAAGCGGCAGGGTCGGAACA
GGAGAGCGCACGAGGGAGCTTCCAGGGGGAAACGCCTGGTATCTTTATAGTCCTGTCGGGTTTCGCCACC
TCTGACTTGAGCGTCGATTTTTGTGATGCTCGTCAGGGGGGCGGAGCCTATGGAAAAACGCCAGCAACGC
GGCCTTTTTACGGTTCCTGGCCTTTTGCTGGCCTTTTGCTCACATGTTCTTTCCTGCGTTATCCCCTGAT
TCTGTGGATAACCGTATTACCGCCTTTGAGTGAGCTGATACCGCTCGCCGCAGCCGAACGACCGAGCGCA
GCGAGTCAGTGAGCGAGGAAGCGGAAGAGCGCCCAATACGCAAACCGCCTCTCCCCGCGCGTTGGCCGAT
TCATTAATGCAGCTGGCACGACAGGTTTCCCGACTGGAAAGCGGGCAGTGAGCGCAACGCAATTAATGTG
AGTTAGCTCACTCATTAGGCACCCCAGGCTTTACACTTTATGCTTCCGGCTCGTATGTTGTGTGGAATTG
TGAGCGGATAACAATTTCACACAGGAAACAGCTATGACCATGATTACGCCAAGCGCGCAATTAACCCTCA
CTAAAGGGAACAAAAGCTGGAGCTGCAAGCTTAATGTAGTCTTATGCAATACTCTTGTAGTCTTGCAACA
TGGTAACGATGAGTTAGCAACATGCCTTACAAGGAGAGAAAAAGCACCGTGCATGCCGATTGGTGGAAGT
AAGGTGGTACGATCGTGCCTTATTAGGAAGGCAACAGACGGGTCTGACATGGATTGGACGAACCACTGAA
TTGCCGCATTGCAGAGATATTGTATTTAAGTGCCTAGCTCGATACATAAACGGGTCTCTCTGGTTAGACC
AGATCTGAGCCTGGGAGCTCTCTGGCTAACTAGGGAACCCACTGCTTAAGCCTCAATAAAGCTTGCCTTG
AGTGCTTCAAGTAGTGTGTGCCCGTCTGTTGTGTGACTCTGGTAACTAGAGATCCCTCAGACCCTTTTAG
TCAGTGTGGAAAATCTCTAGCAGTGGCGCCCGAACAGGGACTTGAAAGCGAAAGGGAAACCAGAGGAGCT
CTCTCGACGCAGGACTCGGCTTGCTGAAGCGCGCACGGCAAGAGGCGAGGGGCGGCGACTGGTGAGTACG
CCAAAAATTTTGACTAGCGGAGGCTAGAAGGAGAGAGATGGGTGCGAGAGCGTCAGTATTAAGCGGGGGA
GAATTAGATCGCGATGGGAAAAAATTCGGTTAAGGCCAGGGGGAAAGAAAAAATATAAATTAAAACATAT
AGTATGGGCAAGCAGGGAGCTAGAACGATTCGCAGTTAATCCTGGCCTGTTAGAAACATCAGAAGGCTGT
AGACAAATACTGGGACAGCTACAACCATCCCTTCAGACAGGATCAGAAGAACTTAGATCATTATATAATA
CAGTAGCAACCCTCTATTGTGTGCATCAAAGGATAGAGATAAAAGACACCAAGGAAGCTTTAGACAAGAT
AGAGGAAGAGCAAAACAAAAGTAAGACCACCGCACAGCAAGCGGCCGCTGATCTTCAGACCTGGAGGAGG
AGATATGAGGGACAATTGGAGAAGTGAATTATATAAATATAAAGTAGTAAAAATTGAACCATTAGGAGTA
GCACCCACCAAGGCAAAGAGAAGAGTGGTGCAGAGAGAAAAAAGAGCAGTGGGAATAGGAGCTTTGTTCC
TTGGGTTCTTGGGAGCAGCAGGAAGCACTATGGGCGCAGCGTCAATGACGCTGACGGTACAGGCCAGACA
ATTATTGTCTGGTATAGTGCAGCAGCAGAACAATTTGCTGAGGGCTATTGAGGCGCAACAGCATCTGTTG
CAACTCACAGTCTGGGGCATCAAGCAGCTCCAGGCAAGAATCCTGGCTGTGGAAAGATACCTAAAGGATC
AACAGCTCCTGGGGATTTGGGGTTGCTCTGGAAAACTCATTTGCACCACTGCTGTGCCTTGGAATGCTAG
TTGGAGTAATAAATCTCTGGAACAGATTTGGAATCACACGACCTGGATGGAGTGGGACAGAGAAATTAAC
AATTACACAAGCTTAATACACTCCTTAATTGAAGAATCGCAAAACCAGCAAGAAAAGAATGAACAAGAAT
TATTGGAATTAGATAAATGGGCAAGTTTGTGGAATTGGTTTAACATAACAAATTGGCTGTGGTATATAAA
ATTATTCATAATGATAGTAGGAGGCTTGGTAGGTTTAAGAATAGTTTTTGCTGTACTTTCTATAGTGAAT
AGAGTTAGGCAGGGATATTCACCATTATCGTTTCAGACCCACCTCCCAACCCCGAGGGGACCCGACAGGC
CCGAAGGAATAGAAGAAGAAGGTGGAGAGAGAGACAGAGACAGATCCATTCGATTA
Features (pLannotate 1.2.2; 29 found; start..end, strand, type, name):
     12..32      -  misc_feature   MCS (fragment): pBluescript multiple cloning site
     42..345     +  enhancer       CMV enhancer: human cytomegalovirus immediate early enhancer
    346..549     +  promoter       CMV promoter: human cytomegalovirus (CMV) immediate early promoter
    626..788     +  misc_feature   QBI SP163: strong translational enhancer derived from the 5' UTR of the mouse VEGF gene
    840..1664    +  CDS            SLC2A8 (fragment): GTR8_HUMAN - Also known as GLUT8 From Homo sapiens (Human).
   1724..2053    +  promoter       SV40 promoter: SV40 enhancer and early promoter
   2101..2148    +  promoter       EM7 promoter: synthetic bacterial promoter&nbsp
   2167..2565    +  CDS            BSD: blasticidin S deaminase; Aspergillus terreus BSD; confers resistance to blasticidin
   2582..2650    +  CDS            nef (fragment): NEF_HV1Z2 - Experimental evidence at protein level: Swiss-Prot protein existence level 1. Extracellular Nef protein targets CD4(+) T-lymphocytes for apoptosis by interacting with CXCR4 surface receptors. From Human immunodeficiency virus type 1 group M subtype D (isolate Z2/CDC-Z34) (HIV-1).
   2652..2885    +  LTR            3' LTR (ΔU3): self-inactivating 3' long terminal repeat (LTR) from HIV-1
   2957..3078    +  polyA_signal   SV40 poly(A) signal: SV40 polyadenylation signal
   3118..3253    +  rep_origin     SV40 ori: SV40 origin of replication
   3274..3292    -  promoter       T7 promoter: promoter for bacteriophage T7 RNA polymerase
   3300..3455    +  CDS            lacZα (fragment): LacZα fragment of β-galactosidase; lacZ fragment
   3460..3888    +  rep_origin     f1 ori (sequence partly withheld): f1 bacteriophage origin of replication; arrow indicates direction of (+) strand synthesis
   3941..4045    +  promoter       AmpR promoter: bla
   4046..4906    +  CDS            AmpR: β-lactamase; bla; confers resistance to ampicillin, carbenicillin, and related antibiotics
   5077..5665    +  rep_origin     ori: high-copy-number ColE1/pMB1/pBR322/pUC origin of replication
   5848..5940    +  CDS            lacI (fragment): lac repressor; lacI; The lac repressor binds to the lac operator to inhibit transcription in E. coli. This inhibition can be relieved by adding lactose or isopropyl-β-D-thiogalactopyranoside (IPTG).
   5953..5974    +  protein_bind   CAP binding site: CAP binding activates transcription in the presence of cAMP. E. coli catabolite activator protein
   5989..6019    +  promoter       lac promoter: promoter for the E. coli lac operon
   6027..6043    +  protein_bind   lac operator: The lac repressor binds to the lac operator to inhibit transcription in E. coli. This inhibition can be relieved by adding lactose or isopropyl-β-D-thiogalactopyranoside (IPTG). lac repressor encoded by lacI
   6088..6106    +  promoter       T3 promoter: promoter for bacteriophage T3 RNA polymerase
   6134..6360    +  promoter       RSV promoter: Rous sarcoma virus enhancer/promoter
   6361..6541    +  LTR            5' LTR (truncated): truncated 5' long terminal repeat (LTR) from HIV-1
   6588..6713    +  misc_feature   HIV-1 Ψ: packaging signal of human immunodeficiency virus type 1
   6697..7060    +  CDS            HIV-1 gag (fragment): gag protein from human immunodeficiency virus 1; gag
   7206..7439    +  misc_feature   RRE: The Rev response element (RRE) of HIV-1 allows for Rev-dependent mRNA export from the nucleus to the cytoplasm.
   7816..11      +  CDS            Rev (fragment) (across the origin): human immunodeficiency virus 1 (HIV-1) Rev protein; rev; enhances nuclear export of unspliced and incompletely spliced viral mRNAs
