[The description below was written by a language model from this plasmid's Addgene catalogue record and pLannotate feature annotations shown in this document.]
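Description:
pLenti6MQBI163 GLUT8 is a third-generation-style, self-inactivating HIV-1 lentiviral vector for expressing human SLC2A8 (GLUT8, also called GLUTX1), a facilitative glucose transporter family member, in mammalian cells. It is maintained in E. coli through a high-copy ColE1/pUC origin with ampicillin selection from the bla gene. The backbone also carries an f1 origin, an SV40 origin, and remnants of a pBluescript-type lac/lacZα region with T3 and T7 promoters.

The viral genome is transcribed from a chimeric RSV promoter fused to a truncated 5' LTR, which makes genomic RNA production Tat-independent. This is followed by the Ψ packaging signal with a partial gag segment and the Rev response element for Rev-dependent nuclear export. The genome ends in a ΔU3 3' LTR, which leaves the integrated provirus without LTR promoter activity, and an SV40 polyadenylation signal lies downstream. No cPPT or WPRE is annotated.

Within this frame, the CMV immediate-early enhancer and promoter drive the insert through the QBI SP163 element, a translational enhancer derived from the mouse VEGF 5' UTR. The feature table annotates SLC2A8 only as a fragment of roughly 825 nt between SP163 and the next cassette, so the record does not settle whether the full coding sequence is present, and the cloning sites are unrecorded. No epitope tag or reporter is annotated. A downstream SV40 early promoter, paired with the bacterial EM7 promoter, drives blasticidin S deaminase, which allows blasticidin selection of transduced cells. The stated use is GLUT8 expression in mammalian cells, by transfection or by stable lentiviral transduction after packaging with helper plasmids.
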