Addgene plasmid #194143: pLenti6MQBI163 GLUT8
Purpose: Expresses GLUT8 protein in mammalian cells
Depositing lab: Jun Liu. Depositing organization: Johns Hopkins University and School of Medicine.
Backbone
  Vector backbone: pLenti6MQBI163
  Vector type: Mammalian Expression, Lentiviral
Growth in bacteria
  Bacterial resistance: Ampicillin, 100 μg/mL
  Growth temperature: 30°C
  Growth strain: NEB Stable
  Copy number: High Copy
Gene/Insert
  Gene/Insert name: SLC2A8
  Species: H. sapiens (human)
  Entrez Gene: SLC2A8 (a.k.a. GLUT8, GLUTX1)
  Cloning method: Restriction Enzyme; 5′ cloning site unknown (unknown if destroyed); 3′ cloning site unknown (unknown if destroyed)
  Sequencing primers: 5′ unknown
Terms and licenses: Academic/Nonprofit Terms; Industry Terms: Not Available to Industry
How to cite: pLenti6MQBI163 GLUT8 was a gift from Jun Liu (Addgene plasmid # 194143 ; http://n2t.net/addgene:194143 ; RRID:Addgene_194143)
